>Addgene plasmid #158111 | pCI-Puro_mouse_Adar2_Tv1 | addgene full sequence | sequence record 309423 | Addgene NGS Result
TCAATATTGGCCATTAGCCATATTATTCATTGGTTATATAGCATAAATCAATATTGGCTATTGGCCATTG
CATACGTTGTATCTATATCATAATATGTACATTTATATTGGCTCATGTCCAATATGACCGCCATGTTGGC
ATTGATTATTGACTAGTTATTAATAGTAATCAATTACGGGGTCATTAGTTCATAGCCCATATATGGAGTT
CCGCGTTACATAACTTACGGTAAATGGCCCGCCTGGCTGACCGCCCAACGACCCCCGCCCATTGACGTCA
ATAATGACGTATGTTCCCATAGTAACGCCAATAGGGACTTTCCATTGACGTCAATGGGTGGAGTATTTAC
GGTAAACTGCCCACTTGGCAGTACATCAAGTGTATCATATGCCAAGTCCGCCCCCTATTGACGTCAATGA
CGGTAAATGGCCCGCCTGGCATTATGCCCAGTACATGACCTTACGGGACTTTCCTACTTGGCAGTACATC
TACGTATTAGTCATCGCTATTACCATGGTGATGCGGTTTTGGCAGTACACCAATGGGCGTGGATAGCGGT
TTGACTCACGGGGATTTCCAAGTCTCCACCCCATTGACGTCAATGGGAGTTTGTTTTGGCACCAAAATCA
ACGGGACTTTCCAAAATGTCGTAACAACTGCGATCGCCCGCCCCGTTGACGCAAATGGGCGGTAGGCGTG
TACGGTGGGAGGTCTATATAAGCAGAGCTCGTTTAGTGAACCGTCAGATCACTAGAAGCTTTATTGCGGT
AGTTTATCACAGTTAAATTGCTAACGCAGTCAGTGCTTCTGACACAACAGTCTCGAACTTAAGCTGCAGT
GACTCTCTTAAGGTAGCCTTGCAGAAGTTGGTCGTGAGGCACTGGGCAGGTAAGTATCAAGGTTACAAGA
CAGGTTTAAGGAGACCAATAGAAACTGGGCTTGTCGAGACAGAGAAGACTCTTGCGTTTCTGATAGGCAC
CTATTGGTCTTACTGACATCCACTTTGCCTTTCTCTCCACAGGTGTCCACTCCCAGTTCAATTACAGCTC
TTAAGGCTAGAGTACTTAATACGACTCACTATAGGCTAGCATGGATATAGAAGATGAAGAGAATATGAGT
TCCAGCAGCACTGATATTAAAGAAAACCGCAATCTGGACAACATGCCCCCCAAGGACAGCAGCACACCTG
GGCCTGGCGAGGGTATTCCGCTCTCCAACGGGGGTGGTGGTAGCACCAGCAGGAAGCGGCCCCTGGAGGA
GGGCAGCAATGGTCACTCCAAGTACCGCCTGAAGAAGCGAAGGAAAACACCAGGGCCTGTTCTGCCCAAG
AACGCCCTGATGCAGCTGAACGAGATCAAACCTGGCTTACAGTACATGCTGCTGTCCCAGACAGGACCCG
TGCATGCACCTCTGTTTGTCATGTCTGTGGAGGTAAACGGGCAGGTTTTTGAGGGCTCTGGCCCTACAAA
GAAAAAGGCAAAACTCCATGCTGCTGAGAAGGCCCTGAGGTCTTTTGTCCAGTTTCCCAACGCCTCCGAG
GCCCACCTAGCCATGGGAAGGACCCTCTCTGTGAACACAGACTTCACGTCTGACCAGGCTGACTTCCCTG
ACACACTCTTCAATGGCTTCGAGACTCCAGACAAGTCAGAGCCACCCTTCTACGTAGGCTCCAACGGGGA
TGACTCGTTCAGCTCAAGTGGAGATGTCAGCCTATCGGCCTCCCCAGTGCCTGCCAGCCTTACCCAGCCT
CCTCTGCCCATCCCACCACCATTCCCACCCCCAAGTGGGAAGAATCCCGTGATGATCTTGAATGAGCTAC
GCCCAGGGCTGAAGTATGACTTCCTCTCTGAGAGTGGGGAGAGCCACGCCAAGAGCTTCGTCATGTCCGT
GGTGGTAGATGGCCAGTTCTTTGAGGGCTCAGGAAGAAACAAGAAGCTTGCCAAGGCCCGGGCTGCACAG
TCTGCCTTGGCTACTGTCTTCAATTTGCACTTGGACCAAACACCATCTCGCCAGCCTGTCCTCAGTGAGG
GTCTTCAGTTGCATTTGCCACAGGTATTGGCAGATGCTGTCTCCCGCCTGGTCCTGGGTAAGTTCAGTGA
CCTGACAGACAACTTTTCCTCCCCTCATGCACGAAGGAAAGTGCTCTCTGGAGTAGTGATGACCACAGGT
ACAGATGTCAAAGATGCCAAGGTGATAAGTGTTTCGACAGGGACGAAGTGTATCAACGGTGAATACATGA
GTGACCGTGGCCTCGCACTCAATGACTGCCACGCAGAGATAATCTCCCGAAGGTCCCTGCTCAGGTTTCT
TTATGCACAGCTCGAGCTTTATTTAAATAACAAAGAAGACCAGAAAAAGTCCATATTTCAGAAGTCAGAG
CGGGGTGGGTTCCGGCTGAAGGATACCGTGCAGTTCCACCTGTACATCAGCACCTCGCCCTGCGGAGACG
CCAGAATATTCTCTCCCCACGAGCCCGTGCTAGAGGAACCAGCAGATAGACATCCGAATCGCAAAGCAAG
GGGACAGCTACGGACGAAAATAGAGTCTGGCGAGGGGACAATCCCTGTGCGCTCAAATGCCAGCATCCAG
ACCTGGGACGGGGTGCTGCAGGGGGAACGGCTGCTCACCATGTCCTGCAGTGACAAGATAGCACGCTGGA
ACGTGGTGGGCATCCAGGGGTCCCTGCTCAGCATTTTCGTGGAACCCATCTACTTCTCCAGCATCATCTT
GGGCAGCCTGTACCACGGGGACCACCTCTCCAGGGCCATGTACCAGCGGATCTCCAACATAGAGGACCTG
CCACCGCTCTACACTCTCAACAAGCCCCTGCTCAGCGGCATCAGCAATGCAGAGGCACGGCAGCCAGGGA
AGGCACCCAACTTCAGTGTCAACTGGACAGTGGGTGACGCCACCATTGAGGTCATCAATGCCACAACAGG
GAAGGATGAGCTTGGCCGCCCATCCCGCCTGTGTAAGCACGCGCTGTACTGTCGCTGGATGCGTGTACAC
GGCAAGGTTCCCCCCCACCTGCTGCGCACCAAGATCACTAAGCCTACCACATACCACGAGTCCAAGCTGG
CAGCGAGGGAGTACCAGGCTGCCAAGGCCCGTCTGTTCACTGCCTTCATCAAGGCGGGGCTGGGCGCCTG
GGTGGAGAAGCCCACAGAGCAGGACCAGTTCTCCTTCACTCCCTGAGAATTCACGCGTGGTACCTCTAGA
GTCGACCCGGGCGGCCGCTTCCCTTTAGTGAGGGTTAATGCTTCGAGCAGACATGATAAGATACATTGAT
GAGTTTGGACAAACCACAACTAGAATGCAGTGAAAAAAATGCTTTATTTGTGAAATTTGTGATGCTATTG
CTTTATTTGTAACCATTATAAGCTGCAATAAACAAGTTAACAACAACAATTGCATTCATTTTATGTTTCA
GGTTCAGGGGGAGATGTGGGAGGTTTTTTAAAGCAAGTAAAACCTCTACAAATGTGGTAAAATCCGATAA
GGATCGATCCGGGCTGGCGTAATAGCGAAGAGGCCCGCACCGATCGCCCTTCCCAACAGTTGCGCAGCCT
GAATGGCGAATGG
[124 nt withheld, positions 3584-3707]
C
[91 nt withheld, positions 3709-3799]
A
[49 nt withheld, positions 3801-3849]
CCTTTGACGTTGGAGTCCACGTTCTTT
[37 nt withheld, positions 3877-3913]
ACCCTATCTCGGTCTATTCTTTTGATTTATAAGGGATTTTGCCGATTTCGGCCTATTGGTTAAAAAATGA
GCTGATTTAACAAAAATTTAACGCGAATTTTAACAAAATATTAACGCTTACAATTTCCTGATGCGGTATT
TTCTCCTTACGCATCTGTGCGGTATTTCACACCGCATACGCGGATCTGCGCAGCACCATGGCCTGAAATA
ACCTCTGAAAGAGGAACTTGGTTAGGTACCTTCTGAGGCGGAAAGAACCAGCTGTGGAATGTGTGTCAGT
TAGGGTGTGGAAAGTCCCCAGGCTCCCCAGCAGGCAGAAGTATGCAAAGCATGCATCTCAATTAGTCAGC
AACCAGGTGTGGAAAGTCCCCAGGCTCCCCAGCAGGCAGAAGTATGCAAAGCATGCATCTCAATTAGTCA
GCAACCATAGTCCCGCCCCTAACTCCGCCCATCCCGCCCCTAACTCCGCCCAGTTCCGCCCATTCTCCGC
CCCATGGCTGACTAATTTTTTTTATTTATGCAGAGGCCGAGGCCGCCTCGGCCTCTGAGCTATTCCAGAA
GTAGTGAGGAGGCTTTTTTGGAGGAGCTTACCATGACCGAGTACAAGCCCACGGTGCGCCTCGCCACCCG
CGACGACGTCCCCAGGGCCGTACGCACCCTCGCCGCCGCGTTCGCCGACTACCCCGCCACGCGCCACACC
GTCGATCCGGACCGCCACATCGAGCGGGTCACCGAGCTGCAAGAACTCTTCCTCACGCGCGTCGGGCTCG
ACATCGGCAAGGTGTGGGTCGCGGACGACGGCGCCGCGGTGGCGGTCTGGACCACGCCGGAGAGCGTCGA
AGCGGGGGCGGTGTTCGCCGAGATCGGCCCGCGCATGGCCGAGTTGAGCGGTTCCCGGCTGGCCGCGCAG
CAACAGATGGAAGGCCTCCTGGCGCCGCACCGGCCCAAGGAGCCCGCGTGGTTCCTGGCCACCGTCGGCG
TCTCGCCCGACCACCAGGGCAAGGGTCTGGGCAGCGCCGTCGTGCTCCCCGGAGTGGAGGCGGCCGAGCG
CGCCGGGGTGCCCGCCTTCCTGGAGACCTCCGCGCCCCGCAACCTCCCCTTCTACGAGCGGCTCGGCTTC
ACCGTCACCGCCGACGTCGAGGTGCCCGAAGGACCGCGCACCTGGTGCATGACCCGCAAGCCCGGTGCCT
GACGCCCGCCCCACGACCCGCAGCGCCCGACCGAAAGGAGCGCACGACCCCATGCATCGATGGCCGCAAT
AAAATATCTTTATTTTCATTACATCTGTGTGTTGGTTTTTTGTGTGAATCGATAGCGATAAGGATCCGCG
TATGGTGCACTCTCAGTACAATCTGCTCTGATGCCGCATAGTTAAGCCAGCCCCGACACCCGCCAACACC
CGCTGACGCGCCCTGACGGGCTTGTCTGCTCCCGGCATCCGCTTACAGACAAGCTGTGACCGTCTCCGGG
AGCTGCATGTGTCAGAGGTTTTCACCGTCATCACCGAAACGCGCGAGACGAAAGGGCCTCGTGATACGCC
TATTTTTATAGGTTAATGTCATGATAATAATGGTTTCTTAGACGTCAGGTGGCACTTTTCGGGGAAATGT
GCGCGGAACCCCTATTTGTTTATTTTTCTAAATACATTCAAATATGTATCCGCTCATGAGACAATAACCC
TGATAAATGCTTCAATAATATTGAAAAAGGAAGAGTATGAGTATTCAACATTTCCGTGTCGCCCTTATTC
CCTTTTTTGCGGCATTTTGCCTTCCTGTTTTTGCTCACCCAGAAACGCTGGTGAAAGTAAAAGATGCTGA
AGATCAGTTGGGTGCACGAGTGGGTTACATCGAACTGGATCTCAACAGCGGTAAGATCCTTGAGAGTTTT
CGCCCCGAAGAACGTTTTCCAATGATGAGCACTTTTAAAGTTCTGCTATGTGGCGCGGTATTATCCCGTA
TTGACGCCGGGCAAGAGCAACTCGGTCGCCGCATACACTATTCTCAGAATGACTTGGTTGAGTACTCACC
AGTCACAGAAAAGCATCTTACGGATGGCATGACAGTAAGAGAATTATGCAGTGCTGCCATAACCATGAGT
GATAACACTGCGGCCAACTTACTTCTGACAACGATCGGAGGACCGAAGGAGCTAACCGCTTTTTTGCACA
ACATGGGGGATCATGTAACTCGCCTTGATCGTTGGGAACCGGAGCTGAATGAAGCCATACCAAACGACGA
GCGTGACACCACGATGCCTGTAGCAATGGCAACAACGTTGCGCAAACTATTAACTGGCGAACTACTTACT
CTAGCTTCCCGGCAACAATTAATAGACTGGATGGAGGCGGATAAAGTTGCAGGACCACTTCTGCGCTCGG
CCCTTCCGGCTGGCTGGTTTATTGCTGATAAATCTGGAGCCGGTGAGCGTGGGTCTCGCGGTATCATTGC
AGCACTGGGGCCAGATGGTAAGCCCTCCCGTATCGTAGTTATCTACACGACGGGGAGTCAGGCAACTATG
GATGAACGAAATAGACAGATCGCTGAGATAGGTGCCTCACTGATTAAGCATTGGTAACTGTCAGACCAAG
TTTACTCATATATACTTTAGATTGATTTAAAACTTCATTTTTAATTTAAAAGGATCTAGGTGAAGATCCT
TTTTGATAATCTCATGACCAAAATCCCTTAACGTGAGTTTTCGTTCCACTGAGCGTCAGACCCCGTAGAA
AAGATCAAAGGATCTTCTTGAGATCCTTTTTTTCTGCGCGTAATCTGCTGCTTGCAAACAAAAAAACCAC
CGCTACCAGCGGTGGTTTGTTTGCCGGATCAAGAGCTACCAACTCTTTTTCCGAAGGTAACTGGCTTCAG
CAGAGCGCAGATACCAAATACTGTTCTTCTAGTGTAGCCGTAGTTAGGCCACCACTTCAAGAACTCTGTA
GCACCGCCTACATACCTCGCTCTGCTAATCCTGTTACCAGTGGCTGCTGCCAGTGGCGATAAGTCGTGTC
TTACCGGGTTGGACTCAAGACGATAGTTACCGGATAAGGCGCAGCGGTCGGGCTGAACGGGGGGTTCGTG
CACACAGCCCAGCTTGGAGCGAACGACCTACACCGAACTGAGATACCTACAGCGTGAGCTATGAGAAAGC
GCCACGCTTCCCGAAGGGAGAAAGGCGGACAGGTATCCGGTAAGCGGCAGGGTCGGAACAGGAGAGCGCA
CGAGGGAGCTTCCAGGGGGAAACGCCTGGTATCTTTATAGTCCTGTCGGGTTTCGCCACCTCTGACTTGA
GCGTCGATTTTTGTGATGCTCGTCAGGGGGGCGGAGCCTATGGAAAAACGCCAGCAACGCGGCCTTTTTA
CGGTTCCTGGCCTTTTGCTGGCCTTTTGCTCACATGGCTCGACAGATCT
Features (pLannotate 1.2.2; 19 found; start..end, strand, type, name):
    140..517     +  enhancer       CMV enhancer: human cytomegalovirus immediate early enhancer
    518..729     +  promoter       CMV promoter: human cytomegalovirus (CMV) immediate early promoter
    890..1022    +  intron         chimeric intron: chimera between introns from human β-globin and immunoglobulin heavy chain genes
   1067..1085    +  promoter       T7 promoter: promoter for bacteriophage T7 RNA polymerase
   1091..3193    +  CDS            Adarb1: RED1_MOUSE - Also known as Adar2, Red1. Experimental evidence at protein level: Swiss-Prot protein existence level 1. Catalyzes the hydrolytic deamination of adenosine to inosine in double-stranded RNA (dsRNA) referred to as A-to-I RNA editing. This may affect gene expression and function in a number of ways that include mRNA translation by changing codons and hence the amino acid sequence of proteins; pre-mRNA splicing by altering splice site recognition sequences; RNA stability by changing sequences involved in nuclease recognition; genetic stability in the case of RNA virus genomes by chang
   3242..3259    -  promoter       T3 promoter (fragment): promoter for bacteriophage T3 RNA polymerase
   3277..3398    -  polyA_signal   SV40 poly(A) signal: SV40 polyadenylation signal
   3421..3489    -  CDS            large T antigen (fragment): large T antigen from SV40 (simian virus 40)
   3513..3580    +  CDS            lacZα (fragment): LacZα fragment of β-galactosidase; lacZ fragment
   3584..4012    +  rep_origin     f1 ori (sequence partly withheld): f1 bacteriophage origin of replication; arrow indicates direction of (+) strand synthesis
   4040..4091    -  misc_feature   bom (fragment): basis of mobility region from pBR322
   4197..4494    +  promoter       SV40 promoter: SV40 enhancer and early promoter
   4506..5105    +  CDS            PuroR: puromycin N-acetyltransferase; pac from Streptomyces alboniger; confers resistance to puromycin
   5171..5219    +  polyA_signal   poly(A) signal: synthetic polyadenylation signal
   5239..5293    -  misc_feature   bom (fragment): basis of mobility region from pBR322
   5395..5430    -  CDS            rop (fragment): Rop protein, which maintains plasmids at low copy number; rop
   5525..5629    +  promoter       AmpR promoter: bla
   5630..6490    +  CDS            AmpR: β-lactamase; bla; confers resistance to ampicillin, carbenicillin, and related antibiotics
   6661..7249    +  rep_origin     ori: high-copy-number ColE1/pMB1/pBR322/pUC origin of replication
