[The description below was written by a language model from this plasmid's Addgene catalogue record and pLannotate feature annotations shown in this document.]
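Description:
pCI-Puro_mouse_Adar2_Tv1 is a mammalian expression plasmid built on the pCI-puro backbone and designed to express mouse ADAR2 (gene symbol Adarb1, also known as Red1), the double-stranded-RNA adenosine deaminase that carries out A-to-I RNA editing. The coding sequence was inserted between NheI and EcoRI sites, both retained. It lies downstream of the human cytomegalovirus immediate-early enhancer and promoter and a chimeric β-globin/immunoglobulin heavy chain intron, which generally improves expression of cDNA inserts. The transcript is terminated by an SV40 polyadenylation signal. T7 and T3 phage promoters flank the insert and serve as sequencing primer sites.

A second, independent cassette places puromycin N-acetyltransferase under the SV40 enhancer/early promoter with a synthetic poly(A) signal, allowing selection of transfected mammalian cells. In bacteria the plasmid is maintained by a high-copy ColE1/pUC-type origin and selected with ampicillin through β-lactamase. An f1 origin is also present, along with small remnants of lacZα, bom and rop.

Two points in the record do not agree. The catalogue lists neomycin/G418 as the selectable marker, whereas the stated purpose, the plasmid name and the annotated sequence all indicate puromycin resistance, and no neomycin gene is annotated. The catalogue also gives an insert size of 525 bp and describes the insert as the shortest mouse ADAR2 transcript, but the sequenced 7,322 nt plasmid carries an annotated Adarb1 open reading frame of about 2.1 kb, which fits the total length given the 5,224 bp backbone. The plasmid is intended for transient or puromycin-selected expression of mouse ADAR2 in cultured mammalian cells, for example in studies of RNA editing.
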