Addgene plasmid #158111: pCI-Puro_mouse_Adar2_Tv1
Purpose: expresses mADAR2 shortest transcript, puromycin selection
Depositing lab: Emanuela Felley-Bosco. Depositing organization: Zurich University Hospital. Publication: Double-Stranded RNA Structural Elements Holding the Key to Translational Regulation in Cancer: The Case of Editing in RNA-Binding Motif Protein 8A. Abukar A, Wipplinger M, Hariharan A, Sun S, Ronner M, Sculco M, Okonska A, Kresoja-Rakic J, Rehrauer H, Qi W, Beusechem VWV, Felley-Bosco E. Cells. 2021 Dec 15;10(12). pii: cells10123543. doi: 10.3390/cells10123543. PubMed 34944051.
Backbone
  Vector backbone: pCI-puro
  Backbone size w/o insert (bp): 5224
  Vector type: Mammalian Expression
  Selectable markers: Neomycin (select with G418)
Growth in bacteria
  Bacterial resistance: Ampicillin, 100 μg/mL
  Growth temperature: 37°C
  Growth strain: DH5alpha
  Copy number: Unknown
Gene/Insert
  Gene/Insert name: adar2
  Species: M. musculus (mouse)
  Insert size (bp): 525
  GenBank ID: 110532
  Entrez Gene: Adarb1 (a.k.a. 1700057H01Rik, Adar2, D10Bwg0447e, Red1)
  Cloning method: Restriction Enzyme; 5′ cloning site NheI (not destroyed); 3′ cloning site EcoRI (not destroyed)
  Sequencing primers: 5′ T7; 3′ T3
Terms and licenses: Academic/Nonprofit Terms; Industry Terms: Not Available to Industry
How to cite: pCI-Puro_mouse_Adar2_Tv1 was a gift from Emanuela Felley-Bosco (Addgene plasmid # 158111 ; http://n2t.net/addgene:158111 ; RRID:Addgene_158111)
